Addgene plasmid #98952: pCEP4-myc-CXCR4-W161H
Purpose: Mammalian expression plasmid for N-terminal myc-tagged human CXCR4 mutant W161H
Depositing lab: Erik Procko. Depositing organization: University of Illinois at Urbana-Champaign. Publication: Mapping Interaction Sites on Human Chemokine Receptors by Deep Mutational Scanning. Heredia JD, Park J, Brubaker RJ, Szymanski SK, Gill KS, Procko E. J Immunol. 2018 Apr 20. pii: jimmunol.1800343. doi: 10.4049/jimmunol.1800343. PubMed 29678950.
Backbone
  Vector backbone: pCEP4
  Backbone manufacturer: Invitrogen
  Vector type: Mammalian Expression
  Selectable markers: Hygromycin
Growth in bacteria
  Bacterial resistance: Ampicillin, 100 μg/mL
  Growth temperature: 37°C
  Growth strain: DH5alpha
  Copy number: High Copy
Gene/Insert
  Gene/Insert name: CXCR4 (alt name: CD184)
  Species: H. sapiens (human)
  Insert size (bp): 1161
  Mutation: W161H: enhanced CXCL12 binding and signaling
  GenBank ID: NM_003467
  Entrez Gene: CXCR4 (a.k.a. CD184, D2S201E, FB22, HM89, HSY3RR, LAP-3, LAP3, LCR1, LESTR, NPY3R, NPYR, NPYRL, NPYY3R, WHIM, WHIMS, WHIMS1)
  Promoter: CMV
  Tag / fusion protein: Signal/leader sequence from Influenza A virus HA protein (N terminal on insert); c-myc epitope tag (N terminal on insert)
  Cloning method: Restriction Enzyme; 5′ cloning site NheI (not destroyed); 3′ cloning site XhoI (not destroyed)
  Sequencing primers: 5′ CMV_fwd; 3′ EBV_rev
Terms and licenses: Academic/Nonprofit Terms; Industry Terms: Not Available to Industry
How to cite: pCEP4-myc-CXCR4-W161H was a gift from Erik Procko (Addgene plasmid # 98952 ; http://n2t.net/addgene:98952 ; RRID:Addgene_98952)
