[The description below was written by a language model from this plasmid's Addgene catalogue record and pLannotate feature annotations shown in this document.]
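Description:
pCEP4-myc-CXCR4-W161H is an 11.3 kb mammalian expression plasmid built on the Invitrogen pCEP4 episomal backbone. In bacteria it is maintained through a high-copy ColE1/pUC-type origin and selected with ampicillin via the β-lactamase gene. In mammalian cells the backbone provides the Epstein-Barr virus oriP origin together with the EBNA1 coding sequence, a pairing that allows the plasmid to replicate and persist extrachromosomally in permissive cells. A hygromycin B phosphotransferase cassette, driven by a minimal HSV thymidine kinase promoter and ending in the HSV TK polyadenylation signal, permits selection of cells that retain it. Several short annotated fragments (herpesvirus gL, gH and BRRF2 pieces, tetracycline resistance, rop, SV40 large T antigen) appear to be backbone remnants flanking these functional elements rather than intended payload.

The expression cassette places human CXCR4 (CD184), a chemokine receptor, downstream of the CMV immediate-early enhancer and promoter, followed by an SV40 polyadenylation signal. The insert was cloned between NheI and XhoI sites, both of which are retained. According to the catalogue entry, the receptor is preceded at its N terminus by a signal/leader sequence from influenza A virus haemagglutinin and a c-myc epitope tag. The automated feature table does not annotate these elements separately, but the recorded insert size exceeds the annotated CXCR4 coding region. Because the N terminus of CXCR4 is extracellular, this arrangement should put the myc epitope on the outside of the cell, where it can be used to detect surface-expressed receptor. The receptor carries the W161H substitution, recorded as enhancing CXCL12 binding and signalling. The plasmid comes from a deep mutational scanning study mapping interaction sites on human chemokine receptors, and is suited to expressing this gain-of-function variant in mammalian cells for comparison with other forms of the receptor.
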