Features (pLannotate 1.2.2; 21 found; start..end, strand, type, name):
    475..2264    -  rep_origin     oriP: Epstein-Barr virus oriP replication origin (Yates et al., 2000)
   2269..2487    -  CDS            gL (fragment): GL_EBVB9 - Experimental evidence at protein level: Swiss-Prot protein existence level 1. The heterodimer glycoprotein H-glycoprotein L is required for the fusion of viral and plasma membranes leading to virus entry into the host cell. Acts as a functional inhibitor of gH and maintains gH in an inhibited form. Upon binding to host integrins, gL dissociates from gH leading to activation of the viral fusion glycoproteins gB and gH. Fusion of EBV with B-lymphocytes requires the additional receptor- binding protein gp42, which forms a complex with gH/gL. The heterodimer gH/gL targets also host EPHA
   2570..4440    -  CDS            EBNA1: Epstein-Barr nuclear antigen 1, also known as EBNA-1 crucial for latent viral infection, and for episomal amplification of vectors containing the oriP origin (Okita et al., 2013)
   4478..4822    -  CDS            BRRF2_EBVB9 (fragment): Protein inferred from homology: Swiss-Prot protein existence level 3. From Epstein-Barr virus (strain B95-8) (HHV-4) (Human herpesvirus 4).
   4825..4848    -  promoter       tet promoter (fragment): E. coli promoter for tetracycline efflux protein gene
   4961..5065    +  promoter       AmpR promoter: bla
   5066..5926    +  CDS            AmpR: β-lactamase; bla; confers resistance to ampicillin, carbenicillin, and related antibiotics
   6097..6685    +  rep_origin     ori: high-copy-number ColE1/pMB1/pBR322/pUC origin of replication
   6731..6889    -  CDS            TcR (fragment): tetracycline efflux protein; tet; confers resistance to tetracycline
   7010..7210    -  CDS            MDV035 (fragment): UL24_GAHVM - Protein inferred from homology: Swiss-Prot protein existence level 3. May play a role in the dispersal of host nucleolin from the nucleolus throughout the nucleus leading to a decrease in ribosome biogenesis. From Gallid herpesvirus 2 (strain Chicken/Md5/ATCC VR-987) (GaHV-2) (Marek's disease herpesvirus type 1).
   7199..7261    +  promoter       Mini-TK promoter: minimal herpes simplex virus (HSV) thymidine kinase promoter
   7304..8341    +  CDS            HygR: hygromycin B phosphotransferase confers resistance to hygromycin
   8383..8431    +  polyA_signal   HSV TK poly(A) signal: herpes simplex virus thymidine kinase polyadenylation signal (Cole and Stacy, 1985)
   8631..8855    +  CDS            gH (fragment): GH_HHV11 - Experimental evidence at protein level: Swiss-Prot protein existence level 1. The heterodimer glycoprotein H-glycoprotein L is required for the fusion of viral and plasma membranes leading to virus entry into the host cell. Following initial binding to host receptor, membrane fusion is mediated by the fusion machinery composed of gB and the heterodimer gH/gL. May also be involved in the fusion between the virion envelope and the outer nuclear membrane during virion morphogenesis. From Human herpesvirus 1 (strain 17) (HHV-1) (Human herpes simplex virus 1).
   8886..8911    -  CDS            bla(M) (fragment): β-lactamase lacking the signal sequence; bla(M); allows cytosolic expression of β-lactamase
   9085..9464    +  enhancer       CMV enhancer: human cytomegalovirus immediate early enhancer
   9466..9665    +  promoter       CMV promoter: human cytomegalovirus (CMV) immediate early promoter
   9819..10871   +  CDS            CXCR4: CXCR4_HUMAN - Experimental evidence at protein level: Swiss-Prot protein existence level 1. (Microbial infection) Acts as a coreceptor (CD4 being the primary receptor) for human immunodeficiency virus-1/HIV-1 X4 isolates and as a primary receptor for some HIV-2 isolates. Promotes Env- mediated fusion of the virus (PubMed:8849450, PubMed:8929542, PubMed:9427609, PubMed:10074122, PubMed:10756055). From Homo sapiens (Human).
  10897..11031   -  polyA_signal   SV40 poly(A) signal: SV40 polyadenylation signal
  11054..11136   -  CDS            large T antigen (fragment): large T antigen from SV40 (simian virus 40)
  11139..11179   +  CDS            rop (fragment): Rop protein, which maintains plasmids at low copy number; rop
>Addgene plasmid #98952 | pCEP4-myc-CXCR4-W161H | depositor full sequence | sequence record 193385 | pCEP4-myc-CXCR4-W161H sequence 11306 bps
GCCCCGCCGCCGGACGAACTAAACCTGACTACGGCATCTCTGCCCCTTCTTCGCTGGTACGAGGAGCGCT
TTTGTTTTGTATTCGGGGCAGTGCATGTAATCCCTTCAGTTGGTTGGTACAACTTGCCAACTGGGCCCTG
TTCCACATGTGACACGGGGGGGGACCAAACACAAAGGGGTTCTCTGACTGTAGTTGACATCCTTATAAAT
GGATGTGCACATTTGCCAACACTGAGTGGCTTTCATCCTGGAGCAGACTTTGCATGCTGTGGACTGCAAC
ACAACATTGCCTTTATGTGTAACTCTTGGCTGAAGCTCTTACACCAATGCTGGGGGACATGTACCTCCCA
GGGGCCCAGGAAGACTACGGGAGGCTACACCAACGTCAATCAGAGGGGCCTGTGTAGCTACCGATAAGCG
GACCCTCAAGAGGGCATTAGCAATAGTGTTTATAAGGCCCCCTTGTTAACCCTAAACGGGTAGCATATGC
TTCCCGGGTAGTAGTATATACTATCCAGACTAACCCTAATTCAATAGCATATGTTACCCAACGGGAAGCA
TATGCTATCGAATTAGGGTTAGTAAAAGGGTCCTAAGGAACAGCGATATCTCCCACCCCATGAGCTGTCA
CGGTTTTATTTACATGGGGTCAGGATTCCACGAGGGTAGTGAACCATTTTAGTCACAAGGGCAGTGGCTG
AAGATCAAGGAGCGGGCAGTGAACTCTCCTGAATCTTCGCCTGCTTCTTCATTCTCCTTCGTTTAGCTAA
TAGAATAACTGCTGAGTTGTGAACAGTAAGGTGTATGTGAGGTGCTCGAAAACAAGGTTTCAGGTGACGC
CCCCAGAATAAAATTTGGACGGGGGGTTCAGTGGTGGCATTGTGCTATGACACCAATATAACCCTCACAA
ACCCCTTGGGCAATAAATACTAGTGTAGGAATGAAACATTCTGAATATCTTTAACAATAGAAATCCATGG
GGTGGGGACAAGCCGTAAAGACTGGATGTCCATCTCACACGAATTTATGGCTATGGGCAACACATAATCC
TAGTGCAATATGATACTGGGGTTATTAAGATGTGTCCCAGGCAGGGACCAAGACAGGTGAACCATGTTGT
TACACTCTATTTGTAACAAGGGGAAAGAGAGTGGACGCCGACAGCAGCGGACTCCACTGGTTGTCTCTAA
CACCCCCGAAAATTAAACGGGGCTCCACGCCAATGGGGCCCATAAACAAAGACAAGTGGCCACTCTTTTT
TTTGAAATTGTGGAGTGGGGGCACGCGTCAGCCCCCACACGCCGCCCTGCGGTTTTGGACTGTAAAATAA
GGGTGTAATAACTTGGCTGATTGTAACCCCGCTAACCACTGCGGTCAAACCACTTGCCCACAAAACCACT
AATGGCACCCCGGGGAATACCTGCATAAGTAGGTGGGCGGGCCAAGATAGGGGCGCGATTGCTGCGATCT
GGAGGACAAATTACACACACTTGCGCCTGAGCGCCAAGCACAGGGTTGTTGGTCCTCATATTCACGAGGT
CGCTGAGAGCACGGTGGGCTAATGTTGCCATGGGTAGCATATACTACCCAAATATCTGGATAGCATATGC
TATCCTAATCTATATCTGGGTAGCATAGGCTATCCTAATCTATATCTGGGTAGCATATGCTATCCTAATC
TATATCTGGGTAGTATATGCTATCCTAATTTATATCTGGGTAGCATAGGCTATCCTAATCTATATCTGGG
TAGCATATGCTATCCTAATCTATATCTGGGTAGTATATGCTATCCTAATCTGTATCCGGGTAGCATATGC
TATCCTAATAGAGATTAGGGTAGTATATGCTATCCTAATTTATATCTGGGTAGCATATACTACCCAAATA
TCTGGATAGCATATGCTATCCTAATCTATATCTGGGTAGCATATGCTATCCTAATCTATATCTGGGTAGC
ATAGGCTATCCTAATCTATATCTGGGTAGCATATGCTATCCTAATCTATATCTGGGTAGTATATGCTATC
CTAATTTATATCTGGGTAGCATAGGCTATCCTAATCTATATCTGGGTAGCATATGCTATCCTAATCTATA
TCTGGGTAGTATATGCTATCCTAATCTGTATCCGGGTAGCATATGCTATCCTCATGCATATACAGTCAGC
ATATGATACCCAGTAGTAGAGTGGGAGTGCTATCCTTTGCATATGCCGCCACCTCCCAAGGGGGCGTGAA
TTTTCGCTGCTTGTCCTTTTCCTGCATGCTGGTTGCTCCCATTCTTAGGTGAATTTAAGGAGGCCAGGCT
AAAGCCGTCGCATGTCTGATTGCTCACCAGGTAAATGTCGCTAATGTTTTCCAACGCGAGAAGGTGTTGA
GCGCGGAGCTGAGTGACGTGACAACATGGGTATGCCCAATTGCCCCATGTTGGGAGGACGAAAATGGTGA
CAAGACAGATGGCCAGAAATACACCAACAGCACGCATGATGTCTACTGGGGATTTATTCTTTAGTGCGGG
GGAATACACGGCTTTTAATACGATTGAGGGCGTCTCCTAACAAGTTACATCACTCCTGCCCTTCCTCACC
CTCATCTCCATCACCTCCTTCATCTCCGTCATCTCCGTCATCACCCTCCGCGGCAGCCCCTTCCACCATA
GGTGGAAACCAGGGAGGCAAATCTACTCCATCGTCAAAGCTGCACACAGTCACCCTGATATTGCAGGTAG
GAGCGGGCTTTGTCATAACAAGGTCCTTAATCGCATCCTTCAAAACCTCAGCAAATATATGAGTTTGTAA
AAAGACCATGAAATAACAGACAATGGACTCCCTTAGCGGGCCAGGTTGTGGGCCGGGTCCAGGGGCCATT
CCAAAGGGGAGACGACTCAATGGTGTAAGACGACATTGTGGAATAGCAAGGGCAGTTCCTCGCCTTAGGT
TGTAAAGGGAGGTCTTACTACCTCCATATACGAACACACCGGCGACCCAAGTTCCTTCGTCGGTAGTCCT
TTCTACGTGACTCCTAGCCAGGAGAGCTCTTAAACCTTCTGCAATGTTCTCAAATTTCGGGTTGGAACCT
CCTTGACCACGATGCTTTCCAAACCACCCTCCTTTTTTGCGCCTGCCTCCATCACCCTGACCCCGGGGTC
CAGTGCTTGGGCCTTCTCCTGGGTCATCTGCGGGGCCCTGCTCTATCGCTCCCGGGGGCACGTCAGGCTC
ACCATCTGGGCCACCTTCTTGGTGGTATTCAAAATAATCGGCTTCCCCTACAGGGTGGAAAAATGGCCTT
CTACCTGGAGGGGGCCTGCGCGGTGGAGACCCGGATGATGATGACTGACTACTGGGACTCCTGGGCCTCT
TTTCTCCACGTCCACGACCTCTCCCCCTGGCTCTTTCACGACTTCCCCCCCTGGCTCTTTCACGTCCTCT
ACCCCGGCGGCCTCCACTACCTCCTCGACCCCGGCCTCCACTACCTCCTCGACCCCGGCCTCCACTGCCT
CCTCGACCCCGGCCTCCACCTCCTGCTCCTGCCCCTCCTGCTCCTGCCCCTCCTCCTGCTCCTGCCCCTC
CTGCCCCTCCTGCTCCTGCCCCTCCTGCCCCTCCTGCTCCTGCCCCTCCTGCCCCTCCTGCTCCTGCCCC
TCCTGCCCCTCCTCCTGCTCCTGCCCCTCCTGCCCCTCCTCCTGCTCCTGCCCCTCCTGCCCCTCCTGCT
CCTGCCCCTCCTGCCCCTCCTGCTCCTGCCCCTCCTGCCCCTCCTGCTCCTGCCCCTCCTGCTCCTGCCC
CTCCTGCTCCTGCCCCTCCTGCTCCTGCCCCTCCTGCCCCTCCTGCCCCTCCTCCTGCTCCTGCCCCTCC
TGCTCCTGCCCCTCCTGCCCCTCCTGCCCCTCCTGCTCCTGCCCCTCCTCCTGCTCCTGCCCCTCCTGCC
CCTCCTGCCCCTCCTCCTGCTCCTGCCCCTCCTGCCCCTCCTCCTGCTCCTGCCCCTCCTCCTGCTCCTG
CCCCTCCTGCCCCTCCTGCCCCTCCTCCTGCTCCTGCCCCTCCTGCCCCTCCTCCTGCTCCTGCCCCTCC
TCCTGCTCCTGCCCCTCCTGCCCCTCCTGCTCCTGTGCCCCTCCTGCCCCTCCTGCCCCTCCTCCTGCTC
CTGCCCCTCCTGCTCCTGCCCCTCCCGCTCCTGCTCCTGCTCCTGTTCCACCGTGGGTCCCTTTGCAGCC
AATGCAACTTGGACGTTTTTGGGGTCTCCGGACACCATCTCTATGTCTTGGCCCTGATCCTGAGCCGCCC
GGGGCTCCTGGTCTTCCGCCTCCTCGTCCTCGTCCTCTTCCCCGTCCTCGTCCATGGTTATCACCCCCTC
TTCTTTGAGGTCCACTGCCGCCGGAGCCTTCTGGTCCAGATGTGTCTCCCTTCTCTCCTAGGCCATTTCC
AGGTCCTGTACCTGGCCCCTCGTCAGACATGATTCACACTAAAAGAGATCAATAGACATCTTTATTAGAC
GACGCTCAGTGAATACAGGGAGTGCAGACTCCTGCCCCCTCCAACAGCCCCCCCACCCTCATCCCCTTCA
TGGTCGCTGTCAGACAGATCCAGGTCTGAAAATTCCCCATCCTCCGAACCATCCTCGTCCTCATCACCAA
TTACTCGCAGCCCGGAAAACTCCCGCTGAACATCCTCAAGATTTGCGTCCTGAGCCTCAAGCCAGGCCTC
AAATTCCTCGTCCCCCTTTTTGCTGGACGGTAGGGATGGGGATTCTCGGGACCCCTCCTCTTCCTCTTCA
AGGTCACCAGACAGAGATGCTACTGGGGCAACGGAAGAAAAGCTGGGTGCGGCCTGTGAGGATCAGCTTA
TCGATGATAAGCTGTCAAACATGAGAATTCTTGAAGACGAAAGGGCCTCGTGATACGCCTATTTTTATAG
GTTAATGTCATGATAATAATGGTTTCTTAGACGTCAGGTGGCACTTTTCGGGGAAATGTGCGCGGAACCC
CTATTTGTTTATTTTTCTAAATACATTCAAATATGTATCCGCTCATGAGACAATAACCCTGATAAATGCT
TCAATAATATTGAAAAAGGAAGAGTATGAGTATTCAACATTTCCGTGTCGCCCTTATTCCCTTTTTTGCG
GCATTTTGCCTTCCTGTTTTTGCTCACCCAGAAACGCTGGTGAAAGTAAAAGATGCTGAAGATCAGTTGG
GTGCACGAGTGGGTTACATCGAACTGGATCTCAACAGCGGTAAGATCCTTGAGAGTTTTCGCCCCGAAGA
ACGTTTTCCAATGATGAGCACTTTTAAAGTTCTGCTATGTGGCGCGGTATTATCCCGTGTTGACGCCGGG
CAAGAGCAACTCGGTCGCCGCATACACTATTCTCAGAATGACTTGGTTGAGTACTCACCAGTCACAGAAA
AGCATCTTACGGATGGCATGACAGTAAGAGAATTATGCAGTGCTGCCATAACCATGAGTGATAACACTGC
GGCCAACTTACTTCTGACAACGATCGGAGGACCGAAGGAGCTAACCGCTTTTTTGCACAACATGGGGGAT
CATGTAACTCGCCTTGATCGTTGGGAACCGGAGCTGAATGAAGCCATACCAAACGACGAGCGTGACACCA
CGATGCCTGCAGCAATGGCAACAACGTTGCGCAAACTATTAACTGGCGAACTACTTACTCTAGCTTCCCG
GCAACAATTAATAGACTGGATGGAGGCGGATAAAGTTGCAGGACCACTTCTGCGCTCGGCCCTTCCGGCT
GGCTGGTTTATTGCTGATAAATCTGGAGCCGGTGAGCGTGGGTCTCGCGGTATCATTGCAGCACTGGGGC
CAGATGGTAAGCCCTCCCGTATCGTAGTTATCTACACGACGGGGAGTCAGGCAACTATGGATGAACGAAA
TAGACAGATCGCTGAGATAGGTGCCTCACTGATTAAGCATTGGTAACTGTCAGACCAAGTTTACTCATAT
ATACTTTAGATTGATTTAAAACTTCATTTTTAATTTAAAAGGATCTAGGTGAAGATCCTTTTTGATAATC
TCATGACCAAAATCCCTTAACGTGAGTTTTCGTTCCACTGAGCGTCAGACCCCGTAGAAAAGATCAAAGG
ATCTTCTTGAGATCCTTTTTTTCTGCGCGTAATCTGCTGCTTGCAAACAAAAAAACCACCGCTACCAGCG
GTGGTTTGTTTGCCGGATCAAGAGCTACCAACTCTTTTTCCGAAGGTAACTGGCTTCAGCAGAGCGCAGA
TACCAAATACTGTCCTTCTAGTGTAGCCGTAGTTAGGCCACCACTTCAAGAACTCTGTAGCACCGCCTAC
ATACCTCGCTCTGCTAATCCTGTTACCAGTGGCTGCTGCCAGTGGCGATAAGTCGTGTCTTACCGGGTTG
GACTCAAGACGATAGTTACCGGATAAGGCGCAGCGGTCGGGCTGAACGGGGGGTTCGTGCACACAGCCCA
GCTTGGAGCGAACGACCTACACCGAACTGAGATACCTACAGCGTGAGCTATGAGAAAGCGCCACGCTTCC
CGAAGGGAGAAAGGCGGACAGGTATCCGGTAAGCGGCAGGGTCGGAACAGGAGAGCGCACGAGGGAGCTT
CCAGGGGGAAACGCCTGGTATCTTTATAGTCCTGTCGGGTTTCGCCACCTCTGACTTGAGCGTCGATTTT
TGTGATGCTCGTCAGGGGGGCGGAGCCTATGGAAAAACGCCAGCAACGCGGCCTTTTTACGGTTCCTGGC
CTTTTGCTGGCCTTGAAGCTGTCCCTGATGGTCGTCATCTACCTGCCTGGACAGCATGGCCTGCAACGCG
GGCATCCCGATGCCGCCGGAAGCGAGAAGAATCATAATGGGGAAGGCCATCCAGCCTCGCGTCGCGAACG
CCAGCAAGACGTAGCCCAGCGCGTCGGCCCCGAGATGCGCCGCGTGCGGCTGCTGGAGATGGCGGACGCG
ATGGATATGTTCTGCCAAGGGTTGGTTTGCGCATTCACAGTTCTCCGCAAGAATTGATTGGCTCCAATTC
TTGGAGTGGTGAATCCGTTAGCGAGGTGCCGCCCTGCTTCATCCCCGTGGCCCGTTGCTCGCGTTTGCTG
GCGGTGTCCCCGGAAGAAATATATTTGCATGTCTTTAGTTCTATGATGACACAAACCCCGCCCAGCGTCT
TGTCATTGGCGAATTCGAACACGCAGATGCAGTCGGGGCGGCGCGGTCCGAGGTCCACTTCGCATATTAA
GGTGACGCGTGTGGCCTCGAACACCGAGCGACCCTGCAGCGACCCGCTTAACAGCGTCAACAGCGTGCCG
CAGATCCCGGGGGGCAATGAGATATGAAAAAGCCTGAACTCACCGCGACGTCTGTCGAGAAGTTTCTGAT
CGAAAAGTTCGACAGCGTCTCCGACCTGATGCAGCTCTCGGAGGGCGAAGAATCTCGTGCTTTCAGCTTC
GATGTAGGAGGGCGTGGATATGTCCTGCGGGTAAATAGCTGCGCCGATGGTTTCTACAAAGATCGTTATG
TTTATCGGCACTTTGCATCGGCCGCGCTCCCGATTCCGGAAGTGCTTGACATTGGGGAATTCAGCGAGAG
CCTGACCTATTGCATCTCCCGCCGTGCACAGGGTGTCACGTTGCAAGACCTGCCTGAAACCGAACTGCCC
GCTGTTCTGCAGCCGGTCGCGGAGGCCATGGATGCGATCGCTGCGGCCGATCTTAGCCAGACGAGCGGGT
TCGGCCCATTCGGACCGCAAGGAATCGGTCAATACACTACATGGCGTGATTTCATATGCGCGATTGCTGA
TCCCCATGTGTATCACTGGCAAACTGTGATGGACGACACCGTCAGTGCGTCCGTCGCGCAGGCTCTCGAT
GAGCTGATGCTTTGGGCCGAGGACTGCCCCGAAGTCCGGCACCTCGTGCACGCGGATTTCGGCTCCAACA
ATGTCCTGACGGACAATGGCCGCATAACAGCGGTCATTGACTGGAGCGAGGCGATGTTCGGGGATTCCCA
ATACGAGGTCGCCAACATCTTCTTCTGGAGGCCGTGGTTGGCTTGTATGGAGCAGCAGACGCGCTACTTC
GAGCGGAGGCATCCGGAGCTTGCAGGATCGCCGCGGCTCCGGGCGTATATGCTCCGCATTGGTCTTGACC
AACTCTATCAGAGCTTGGTTGACGGCAATTTCGATGATGCAGCTTGGGCGCAGGGTCGATGCGACGCAAT
CGTCCGATCCGGAGCCGGGACTGTCGGGCGTACACAAATCGCCCGCAGAAGCGCGGCCGTCTGGACCGAT
GGCTGTGTAGAAGTACTCGCCGATAGTGGAAACCGACGCCCCAGCACTCGTCCGGATCGGGAGATGGGGG
AGGCTAACTGAAACACGGAAGGAGACAATACCGGAAGGAACCCGCGCTATGACGGCAATAAAAAGACAGA
ATAAAACGCACGGGTGTTGGGTCGTTTGTTCATAAACGCGGGGTTCGGTCCCAGGGCTGGCACTCTGTCG
ATACCCCACCGAGACCCCATTGGGGCCAATACGCCCGCGTTTCTTCCTTTTCCCCACCCCACCCCCCAAG
TTCGGGTGAAGGCCCAGGGCTCGCAGCCAACGTCGGGGCGGCAGGCCCTGCCATAGCCACTGGCCCCGTG
GGTTAGGGACGGGGTCCCCCATGGGGAATGGTTTATGGTTCGTGGGGGTTATTATTTTGGGCGTTGCGTG
GGGTCAGGTCCACGACTGGACTGAGCAGACAGACCCATGGTTTTTGGATGGCCTGGGCATGGACCGCATG
TACTGGCGCGACACGAACACCGGGCGTCTGTGGCTGCCAAACACCCCCGACCCCCAAAAACCACCGCGCG
GATTTCTGGCGTGCCAAGCTAGTCGACCAATTCTCATGTTTGACAGCTTATCATCGCAGATCCGGGCAAC
GTTGTTGCCATTGCTGCAGGCGCAGAACTGGTAGGTATGGAAGATCTATACATTGAATCAATATTGGCAA
TTAGCCATATTAGTCATTGGTTATATAGCATAAATCAATATTGGCTATTGGCCATTGCATACGTTGTATC
TATATCATAATATGTACATTTATATTGGCTCATGTCCAATATGACCGCCATGTTGACATTGATTATTGAC
TAGTTATTAATAGTAATCAATTACGGGGTCATTAGTTCATAGCCCATATATGGAGTTCCGCGTTACATAA
CTTACGGTAAATGGCCCGCCTGGCTGACCGCCCAACGACCCCCGCCCATTGACGTCAATAATGACGTATG
TTCCCATAGTAACGCCAATAGGGACTTTCCATTGACGTCAATGGGTGGAGTATTTACGGTAAACTGCCCA
CTTGGCAGTACATCAAGTGTATCATATGCCAAGTCCGCCCCCTATTGACGTCAATGACGGTAAATGGCCC
GCCTGGCATTATGCCCAGTACATGACCTTACGGGACTTTCCTACTTGGCAGTACATCTACGTATTAGTCA
TCGCTATTACCATGGTGATGCGGTTTTGGCAGTACACCAATGGGCGTGGATAGCGGTTTGACTCACGGGG
ATTTCCAAGTCTCCACCCCATTGACGTCAATGGGAGTTTGTTTTGGCACCAAAATCAACGGGACTTTCCA
AAATGTCGTAATAACCCCGCCCCGTTGACGCAAATGGGCGGTAGGCGTGTACGGTGGGAGGTCTATATAA
GCAGAGCTCGTTTAGTGAACCGTCAGATCTCTAGAAGCTGGGTACCAGCTGCTAGCGCCACCATGAAGAC
CATCATCGCCCTGAGCTACATCTTCTGCCTGGTGTTCGCCGAGCAGAAATTGATCAGCGAGGAGGACCTG
GGCAGCCCTGGAGGCGCCGAGGGGATCAGTATATACACTTCAGATAACTACACCGAGGAAATGGGCTCAG
GGGACTATGACTCCATGAAGGAACCCTGTTTCCGTGAAGAAAATGCTAATTTCAATAAAATCTTCCTGCC
CACCATCTACTCCATCATCTTCTTAACTGGCATTGTGGGCAATGGATTGGTCATCCTGGTCATGGGTTAC
CAGAAGAAACTGAGAAGCATGACGGACAAGTACAGGCTGCACCTGTCAGTGGCCGACCTCCTCTTTGTCA
TCACGCTTCCCTTCTGGGCAGTTGATGCCGTGGCAAACTGGTACTTTGGGAACTTCCTATGCAAGGCAGT
CCATGTCATCTACACAGTCAACCTCTACAGCAGTGTCCTCATCCTGGCCTTCATCAGTCTGGACCGCTAC
CTGGCCATCGTCCACGCCACCAACAGTCAGAGGCCAAGGAAGCTGTTGGCTGAAAAGGTGGTCTATGTTG
GCGTCCACATCCCTGCCCTCCTGCTGACTATTCCCGACTTCATCTTTGCCAACGTCAGTGAGGCAGATGA
CAGATATATCTGTGACCGCTTCTACCCCAATGACTTGTGGGTGGTTGTGTTCCAGTTTCAGCACATCATG
GTTGGCCTTATCCTGCCTGGTATTGTCATCCTGTCCTGCTATTGCATTATCATCTCCAAGCTGTCACACT
CCAAGGGCCACCAGAAGCGCAAGGCCCTCAAGACCACAGTCATCCTCATCCTGGCTTTCTTCGCCTGTTG
GCTGCCTTACTACATTGGGATCAGCATCGACTCCTTCATCCTCCTGGAAATCATCAAGCAAGGGTGTGAG
TTTGAGAACACTGTGCACAAGTGGATTTCCATCACCGAGGCCCTAGCTTTCTTCCACTGTTGTCTGAACC
CCATCCTCTATGCTTTCCTTGGAGCCAAATTTAAAACCTCTGCCCAGCACGCACTCACCTCTGTGAGCAG
AGGGTCCAGCCTCAAGATCCTCTCCAAAGGAAAGCGAGGTGGACATTCATCTGTTTCCACTGAGTCTGAG
TCTTCAAGTTTTCACTCCAGCTAATAGCTCGAGGCCGGCAAGGCCGGATCCAGACATGATAAGATACATT
GATGAGTTTGGACAAACCACAACTAGAATGCAGTGAAAAAAATGCTTTATTTGTGAAATTTGTGATGCTA
TTGCTTTATTTGTAACCATTATAAGCTGCAATAAACAAGTTAACAACAACAATTGCATTCATTTTATGTT
TCAGGTTCAGGGGGAGGTGGGGAGGTTTTTTAAAGCAAGTAAAACCTCTACAAATGTGGTATGGCTGATT
ATGATCCGGCTGCCTCGCGCGTTTCGGTGATGACGGTGAAAACCTCTGACACATGCAGCTCCCGGAGACG
GTCACAGCTTGTCTGTAAGCGGATGCCGGGAGCAGACAAGCCCGTCAGGGCGCGTCAGCGGGTGTTGGCG
GGTGTCGGGGCGCAGCCATGACCGGTCGACTCTAGA
