>Addgene plasmid #98952 | pCEP4-myc-CXCR4-W161H | addgene partial sequence | sequence record 193130 | Addgene parital NGS Result
GCCCCTCCTCCTGCTCCTGCCCCTCCTGCCCCTCCTGCTCCTGNNCCCCTCCTGCCCCTCCTGCCCCTCC
TCCTGCTCCTGCCCCTCCTGCTCCTGCCCCTCCCGCTCCTGCTCCTGCTCCTGTTCCACCGTGGGTCCCT
TTGCAGCCAATGCAACTTGGACGTTTTTGGGGTCTCCGGACACCATCTCTATGTCTTGGCCCTGATCCTG
AGCCGCCCGGGGCTCCTGGTCTTCCGCCTCCTCGTCCTCGTCCTCTTCCCCGTCCTCGTCCATGGTTATC
ACCCCCTCTTCTTTGAGGTCCACTGCCGCCGGAGCCTTCTGGTCCAGATGTGTCTCCCTTCTCTCCTAGG
CCATTTCCAGGTCCTGTACCTGGCCCCTCGTCAGACATGATTCACACTAAAAGAGATCAATAGACATCTT
TATTAGACGACGCTCAGTGAATACAGGGAGTGCAGACTCCTGCCCCCTCCAACAGCCCCCCCACCCTCAT
CCCCTTCATGGTCGCTGTCAGACAGATCCAGGTCTGAAAATTCCCCATCCTCCGAACCATCCTCGTCCTC
ATCACCAATTACTCGCAGCCCGGAAAACTCCCGCTGAACATCCTCAAGATTTGCGTCCTGAGCCTCAAGC
CAGGCCTCAAATTCCTCGTCCCCCTTTTTGCTGGACGGTAGGGATGGGGATTCTCGGGACCCCTCCTCTT
CCTCTTCAAGGTCACCAGACAGAGATGCTACTGGGGCAACGGAAGAAAAGCTGGGTGCGGCCTGTGAGGA
TCAGCTTATCGATGATAAGCTGTCAAACATGAGAATTCTTGAAGACGAAAGGGCCTCGTGATACGCCTAT
TTTTATAGGTTAATGTCATGATAATAATGGTTTCTTAGACGTCAGGTGGCACTTTTCGGGGAAATGTGCG
CGGAACCCCTATTTGTTTATTTTTCTAAATACATTCAAATATGTATCCGCTCATGAGACAATAACCCTGA
TAAATGCTTCAATAATATTGAAAAAGGAAGAGTATGAGTATTCAACATTTCCGTGTCGCCCTTATTCCCT
TTTTTGCGGCATTTTGCCTTCCTGTTTTTGCTCACCCAGAAACGCTGGTGAAAGTAAAAGATGCTGAAGA
TCAGTTGGGTGCACGAGTGGGTTACATCGAACTGGATCTCAACAGCGGTAAGATCCTTGAGAGTTTTCGC
CCCGAAGAACGTTTTCCAATGATGAGCACTTTTAAAGTTCTGCTATGTGGCGCGGTATTATCCCGTGTTG
ACGCCGGGCAAGAGCAACTCGGTCGCCGCATACACTATTCTCAGAATGACTTGGTTGAGTACTCACCAGT
CACAGAAAAGCATCTTACGGATGGCATGACAGTAAGAGAATTATGCAGTGCTGCCATAACCATGAGTGAT
AACACTGCGGCCAACTTACTTCTGACAACGATCGGAGGACCGAAGGAGCTAACCGCTTTTTTGCACAACA
TGGGGGATCATGTAACTCGCCTTGATCGTTGGGAACCGGAGCTGAATGAAGCCATACCAAACGACGAGCG
TGACACCACGATGCCTGCAGCAATGGCAACAACGTTGCGCAAACTATTAACTGGCGAACTACTTACTCTA
GCTTCCCGGCAACAATTAATAGACTGGATGGAGGCGGATAAAGTTGCAGGACCACTTCTGCGCTCGGCCC
TTCCGGCTGGCTGGTTTATTGCTGATAAATCTGGAGCCGGTGAGCGTGGGTCTCGCGGTATCATTGCAGC
ACTGGGGCCAGATGGTAAGCCCTCCCGTATCGTAGTTATCTACACGACGGGGAGTCAGGCAACTATGGAT
GAACGAAATAGACAGATCGCTGAGATAGGTGCCTCACTGATTAAGCATTGGTAACTGTCAGACCAAGTTT
ACTCATATATACTTTAGATTGATTTAAAACTTCATTTTTAATTTAAAAGGATCTAGGTGAAGATCCTTTT
TGATAATCTCATGACCAAAATCCCTTAACGTGAGTTTTCGTTCCACTGAGCGTCAGACCCCGTAGAAAAG
ATCAAAGGATCTTCTTGAGATCCTTTTTTTCTGCGCGTAATCTGCTGCTTGCAAACAAAAAAACCACCGC
TACCAGCGGTGGTTTGTTTGCCGGATCAAGAGCTACCAACTCTTTTTCCGAAGGTAACTGGCTTCAGCAG
AGCGCAGATACCAAATACTGTCCTTCTAGTGTAGCCGTAGTTAGGCCACCACTTCAAGAACTCTGTAGCA
CCGCCTACATACCTCGCTCTGCTAATCCTGTTACCAGTGGCTGCTGCCAGTGGCGATAAGTCGTGTCTTA
CCGGGTTGGACTCAAGACGATAGTTACCGGATAAGGCGCAGCGGTCGGGCTGAACGGGGGGTTCGTGCAC
ACAGCCCAGCTTGGAGCGAACGACCTACACCGAACTGAGATACCTACAGCGTGAGCTATGAGAAAGCGCC
ACGCTTCCCGAAGGGAGAAAGGCGGACAGGTATCCGGTAAGCGGCAGGGTCGGAACAGGAGAGCGCACGA
GGGAGCTTCCAGGGGGAAACGCCTGGTATCTTTATAGTCCTGTCGGGTTTCGCCACCTCTGACTTGAGCG
TCGATTTTTGTGATGCTCGTCAGGGGGGCGGAGCCTATGGAAAAACGCCAGCAACGCGGCCTTTTTACGG
TTCCTGGCCTTTTGCTGGCCTTGAAGCTGTCCCTGATGGTCGTCATCTACCTGCCTGGACAGCATGGCCT
GCAACGCGGGCATCCCGATGCCGCCGGAAGCGAGAAGAATCATAATGGGGAAGGCCATCCAGCCTCGCGT
CGCGAACGCCAGCAAGACGTAGCCCAGCGCGTCGGCCCCGAGATGCGCCGCGTGCGGCTGCTGGAGATGG
CGGACGCGATGGATATGTTCTGCCAAGGGTTGGTTTGCGCATTCACAGTTCTCCGCAAGAATTGATTGGC
TCCAATTCTTGGAGTGGTGAATCCGTTAGCGAGGTGCCGCCCTGCTTCATCCCCGTGGCCCGTTGCTCGC
GTTTGCTGGCGGTGTCCCCGGAAGAAATATATTTGCATGTCTTTAGTTCTATGATGACACAAACCCCGCC
CAGCGTCTTGTCATTGGCGAATTCGAACACGCAGATGCAGTCGGGGCGGCGCGGTCCGAGGTCCACTTCG
CATATTAAGGTGACGCGTGTGGCCTCGAACACCGAGCGACCCTGCAGCGACCCGCTTAACAGCGTCAACA
GCGTGCCGCAGATCCCGGGGGGCAATGAGATATGAAAAAGCCTGAACTCACCGCGACGTCTGTCGAGAAG
TTTCTGATCGAAAAGTTCGACAGCGTCTCCGACCTGATGCAGCTCTCGGAGGGCGAAGAATCTCGTGCTT
TCAGCTTCGATGTAGGAGGGCGTGGATATGTCCTGCGGGTAAATAGCTGCGCCGATGGTTTCTACAAAGA
TCGTTATGTTTATCGGCACTTTGCATCGGCCGCGCTCCCGATTCCGGAAGTGCTTGACATTGGGGAATTC
AGCGAGAGCCTGACCTATTGCATCTCCCGCCGTGCACAGGGTGTCACGTTGCAAGACCTGCCTGAAACCG
AACTGCCCGCTGTTCTGCAGCCGGTCGCGGAGGCCATGGATGCGATCGCTGCGGCCGATCTTAGCCAGAC
GAGCGGGTTCGGCCCATTCGGACCGCAAGGAATCGGTCAATACACTACATGGCGTGATTTCATATGCGCG
ATTGCTGATCCCCATGTGTATCACTGGCAAACTGTGATGGACGACACCGTCAGTGCGTCCGTCGCGCAGG
CTCTCGATGAGCTGATGCTTTGGGCCGAGGACTGCCCCGAAGTCCGGCACCTCGTGCACGCGGATTTCGG
CTCCAACAATGTCCTGACGGACAATGGCCGCATAACAGCGGTCATTGACTGGAGCGAGGCGATGTTCGGG
GATTCCCAATACGAGGTCGCCAACATCTTCTTCTGGAGGCCGTGGTTGGCTTGTATGGAGCAGCAGACGC
GCTACTTCGAGCGGAGGCATCCGGAGCTTGCAGGATCGCCGCGGCTCCGGGCGTATATGCTCCGCATTGG
TCTTGACCAACTCTATCAGAGCTTGGTTGACGGCAATTTCGATGATGCAGCTTGGGCGCAGGGTCGATGC
GACGCAATCGTCCGATCCGGAGCCGGGACTGTCGGGCGTACACAAATCGCCCGCAGAAGCGCGGCCGTCT
GGACCGATGGCTGTGTAGAAGTACTCGCCGATAGTGGAAACCGACGCCCCAGCACTCGTCCGGATCGGGA
GATGGGGGAGGCTAACTGAAACACGGAAGGAGACAATACCGGAAGGAACCCGCGCTATGACGGCAATAAA
AAGACAGAATAAAACGCACGGGTGTTGGGTCGTTTGTTCATAAACGCGGGGTTCGGTCCCAGGGCTGGCA
CTCTGTCGATACCCCACCGAGACCCCATTGGGGCCAATACGCCCGCGTTTCTTCCTTTTCCCCACCCCAC
CCCCCAAGTTCGGGTGAAGGCCCAGGGCTCGCAGCCAACGTCGGGGCGGCAGGCCCTGCCATAGCCACTG
GCCCCGTGGGTTAGGGACGGGGTCCCCCATGGGGAATGGTTTATGGTTCGTGGGGGTTATTATTTTGGGC
GTTGCGTGGGGTCAGGTCCACGACTGGACTGAGCAGACAGACCCATGGTTTTTGGATGGCCTGGGCATGG
ACCGCATGTACTGGCGCGACACGAACACCGGGCGTCTGTGGCTGCCAAACACCCCCGACCCCCAAAAACC
ACCGCGCGGATTTCTGGCGTGCCAAGCTAGTCGACCAATTCTCATGTTTGACAGCTTATCATCGCAGATC
CGGGCAACGTTGTTGCCATTGCTGCAGGCGCAGAACTGGTAGGTATGGAAGATCTATACATTGAATCAAT
ATTGGCAATTAGCCATATTAGTCATTGGTTATATAGCATAAATCAATATTGGCTATTGGCCATTGCATAC
GTTGTATCTATATCATAATATGTACATTTATATTGGCTCATGTCCAATATGACCGCCATGTTGACATTGA
TTATTGACTAGTTATTAATAGTAATCAATTACGGGGTCATTAGTTCATAGCCCATATATGGAGTTCCGCG
TTACATAACTTACGGTAAATGGCCCGCCTGGCTGACCGCCCAACGACCCCCGCCCATTGACGTCAATAAT
GACGTATGTTCCCATAGTAACGCCAATAGGGACTTTCCATTGACGTCAATGGGTGGAGTATTTACGGTAA
ACTGCCCACTTGGCAGTACATCAAGTGTATCATATGCCAAGTCCGCCCCCTATTGACGTCAATGACGGTA
AATGGCCCGCCTGGCATTATGCCCAGTACATGACCTTACGGGACTTTCCTACTTGGCAGTACATCTACGT
ATTAGTCATCGCTATTACCATGGTGATGCGGTTTTGGCAGTACACCAATGGGCGTGGATAGCGGTTTGAC
TCACGGGGATTTCCAAGTCTCCACCCCATTGACGTCAATGGGAGTTTGTTTTGGCACCAAAATCAACGGG
ACTTTCCAAAATGTCGTAATAACCCCGCCCCGTTGACGCAAATGGGCGGTAGGCGTGTACGGTGGGAGGT
CTATATAAGCAGAGCTCGTTTAGTGAACCGTCAGATCTCTAGAAGCTGGGTACCAGCTGCTAGCGCCACC
ATGAAGACCATCATCGCCCTGAGCTACATCTTCTGCCTGGTGTTCGCCGAGCAGAAATTGATCAGCGAGG
AGGACCTGGGCAGCCCTGGAGGCGCCGAGGGGATCAGTATATACACTTCAGATAACTACACCGAGGAAAT
GGGCTCAGGGGACTATGACTCCATGAAGGAACCCTGTTTCCGTGAAGAAAATGCTAATTTCAATAAAATC
TTCCTGCCCACCATCTACTCCATCATCTTCTTAACTGGCATTGTGGGCAATGGATTGGTCATCCTGGTCA
TGGGTTACCAGAAGAAACTGAGAAGCATGACGGACAAGTACAGGCTGCACCTGTCAGTGGCCGACCTCCT
CTTTGTCATCACGCTTCCCTTCTGGGCAGTTGATGCCGTGGCAAACTGGTACTTTGGGAACTTCCTATGC
AAGGCAGTCCATGTCATCTACACAGTCAACCTCTACAGCAGTGTCCTCATCCTGGCCTTCATCAGTCTGG
ACCGCTACCTGGCCATCGTCCACGCCACCAACAGTCAGAGGCCAAGGAAGCTGTTGGCTGAAAAGGTGGT
CTATGTTGGCGTCCACATCCCTGCCCTCCTGCTGACTATTCCCGACTTCATCTTTGCCAACGTCAGTGAG
GCAGATGACAGATATATCTGTGACCGCTTCTACCCCAATGACTTGTGGGTGGTTGTGTTCCAGTTTCAGC
ACATCATGGTTGGCCTTATCCTGCCTGGTATTGTCATCCTGTCCTGCTATTGCATTATCATCTCCAAGCT
GTCACACTCCAAGGGCCACCAGAAGCGCAAGGCCCTCAAGACCACAGTCATCCTCATCCTGGCTTTCTTC
GCCTGTTGGCTGCCTTACTACATTGGGATCAGCATCGACTCCTTCATCCTCCTGGAAATCATCAAGCAAG
GGTGTGAGTTTGAGAACACTGTGCACAAGTGGATTTCCATCACCGAGGCCCTAGCTTTCTTCCACTGTTG
TCTGAACCCCATCCTCTATGCTTTCCTTGGAGCCAAATTTAAAACCTCTGCCCAGCACGCACTCACCTCT
GTGAGCAGAGGGTCCAGCCTCAAGATCCTCTCCAAAGGAAAGCGAGGTGGACATTCATCTGTTTCCACTG
AGTCTGAGTCTTCAAGTTTTCACTCCAGCTAATAGCTCGAGGCCGGCAAGGCCGGATCCAGACATGATAA
GATACATTGATGAGTTTGGACAAACCACAACTAGAATGCAGTGAAAAAAATGCTTTATTTGTGAAATTTG
TGATGCTATTGCTTTATTTGTAACCATTATAAGCTGCAATAAACAAGTTAACAACAACAATTGCATTCAT
TTTATGTTTCAGGTTCAGGGGGAGGTGTGGGAGGTTTTTTAAAGCAAGTAAAACCTCTACAAATGTGGTA
TGGCTGATTATGATCCGGCTGCCTCGCGCGTTTCGGTGATGACGGTGAAAACCTCTGACACATGCAGCTC
CCGGAGACGGTCACAGCTTGTCTGTAAGCGGATGCCGGGAGCAGACAAGCCCGTCAGGGCGCGTCAGCGG
GTGTTGGCGGGTGTCGGGGCGCAGCCATGAGGTCGACTCTAGAGGATCGATCCCCGCCCCGGACGAACTA
AACCTGACTACGACATCTCTGCCCCTTCTTCGCGGGGCAGTGCATGTAATCCCTTCAGTTGGTTGGTACA
ACTTGCCAACTGGGCCCTGTTCCACATGTGACACGGGGGGGGACCAAACACAAAGGGGTTCTCTGACTGT
AGTTGACATCCTTATAAATGGATGTGCACATTTGCCAACACTGAGTGGCTTTCATCCTGGAGCAGACTTT
GCAGTCTGTGGACTGCAACACAACATTGCCTTTATGTGTAACTCTTGGCTGAAGCTCTTACACCAATGCT
GGGGGACATGTACCTCCCAGGGGCCCAGGAAGACTACGGGAGGCTACACCAACGTCAATCAGAGGGGCCT
GTGTAGCTACCGATAAGCGGACCCTCAAGAGGGCATTAGCAATAGTGTTTATAAGGCCCCCTTGTTAACC
CTAAACGGGTAGCATATGCTTCCCGGGTAGTAGTATATACTATCCAGACTAACCCTAATTCAATAGCATA
TGTTACCCAACGGGAAGCATATGCTATCGAATTAGGGTTAGTAAAAGGGTCCTAAGGAACAGCGATATCT
CCCACCCCATGAGCTGTCACGGTTTTATTTACATGGGGTCAGGATTCCACGAGGGTAGTGAACCATTTTA
GTCACAAGGGCAGTGGCTGAAGATCAAGGAGCGGGCAGTGAACTCTCCTGAATCTTCGCCTGCTTCTTCA
TTCTCCTTCGTTTAGCTAATAGAATAACTGCTGAGTTGTGAACAGTAAGGTGTATGTGAGGTGCTCGAAA
ACAAGGTTTCAGGTGACGCCCCCAGAATAAAATTTGGACGGGGGGTTCAGTGGTGGCATTGTGCTATGAC
ACCAATATAACCCTCACAAACCCCTTGGGCAATAAATACTAGTGTAGGAATGAAACATTCTGAATATCTT
TAACAATAGAAATCCATGGGGTGGGGACAAGCCGTAAAGACTGGATGTCCATCTCACACGAATTTATGGC
TATGGGCAACACATAATCCTAGTGCAATATGATACTGGGGTTATTAAGATGTGTCCCAGGCAGGGACCAA
GACAGGTGAACCATGTTGTTACACTCTATTTGTAACAAGGGGAAAGAGAGTGGACGCCGACAGCAGCGGA
CTCCACTGGTTGTCTCTAACACCCCCGAAAATTAAACGGGGCTCCACGCCAATGGGGCCCATAAACAAAG
ACAAGTGGCCACTCTTTTTTTTGAAATTGTGGAGTGGGGGCACGCGTCAGCCCCCACACGCCGCCCTGCG
GTTTTGGACTGTAAAATAAGGGTGTAATAACTTGGCTGATTGTAACCCCGCTAACCACTGCGGTCAAACC
ACTTGCCCACAAAACCACTAATGGCACCCCGGGGAATACCTGCATAAGTAGGTGGGCGGGCCAAGATAGG
GGCGCGATTGCTGCGATCTGGAGGACAAATTACACACACTTGCGCCTGAGCGCCAAGCACAGGGTTGTTG
GTCCTCATATTCACGAGGTCGCTGAGAGCACGGTGGGCTAATGTTGCCATGGGTAGCATATACTACCCAA
ATATCTGGATAGCATATGCTATCCTAATCTATATCTGGGTAGCATAGGCTATCCTAATCTATATCTGGGT
AGCATATGCTATCCTAATCTATATCTGGGTAGTATATGCTATCCTAATTTATATCTGGGTAGCATAGGCT
ATCCTAATCTATATCTGGGTAGCATATGCTATCCTAATCTATATCTGGGTAGTATATGCTATCCTAATCT
GTATCCGGGTAGCATATGCTATCCTAATAGAGATTAGGGTAGTATATGCTATCCTAATTTATATCTGGGT
AGCATATACTACCCAAATATCTGGATAGCATATGCTATCCTAATCTATATCTGGGTAGCATATGCTATCC
TAATCTATATCTGGGTAGCATAGGCTATCCTAATCTATATCTGGGTAGCATATGCTATCCTAATCTATAT
CTGGGTAGTATATGCTATCCTAATTTATATCTGGGTAGCATAGGCTATCCTAATCTATATCTGGGTAGCA
TATGCTATCCTAATCTATATCTGGGTAGTATATGCTATCCTAATCTGTATCCGGGTAGCATATGCTATCC
TCATGCATATACAGTCAGCATATGATACCCAGTAGTAGAGTGGGAGTGCTATCCTTTGCATATGCCGCCA
CCTCCCAAGGGGGCGTGAATTTTCGCTGCTTGTCCTTTTCCTGCTGGTTGCTCCCATTCTTAGGTGAATT
TAAGGAGGCCAGGCTAAAGCCGTCGCATGTCTGATTGCTCACCAGGTAAATGTCGCTAATGTTTTCCAAC
GCGAGAAGGTGTTGAGCGCGGAGCTGAGTGACGTGACAACATGGGTATGCCCAATTGCCCCATGTTGGGA
GGACGAAAATGGTGACAAGACAGATGGCCAGAAATACACCAACAGCACGCATGATGTCTACTGGGGATTT
ATTCTTTAGTGCGGGGGAATACACGGCTTTTAATACGATTGAGGGCGTCTCCTAACAAGTTACATCACTC
CTGCCCTTCCTCACCCTCATCTCCATCACCTCCTTCATCTCCGTCATCTCCGTCATCACCCTCCGCGGCA
GCCCCTTCCACCATAGGTGGAAACCAGGGAGGCAAATCTACTCCATCGTCAAAGCTGCACACAGTCACCC
TGATATTGCAGGTAGGAGCGGGCTTTGTCATAACAAGGTCCTTAATCGCATCCTTCAAAACCTCAGCAAA
TATATGAGTTTGTAAAAAGACCATGAAATAACAGACAATGGACTCCCTTAGCGGGCCAGGTTGTGGGCCG
GGTCCAGGGGCCATTCCAAAGGGGAGACGACTCAATGGTGTAAGACGACATTGTGGAATAGCAAGGGCAG
TTCCTCGCCTTAGGTTGTAAAGGGAGGTCTTACTACCTCCATATACGAACACACCGGCGACCCAAGTTCC
TTCGTCGGTAGTCCTTTCTACGTGACTCCTAGCCAGGAGAGCTCTTAAACCTTCTGCAATGTTCTCAAAT
TTCGGGTTGGAACCTCCTTGACCACGATGCTTTCCAAACCACCCTCCTTTTTTGCGCCTGCCTCCATCAC
CCTGACCCCGGGGTCCAGTGCTTGGGCCTTCTCCTGGGTCATCTGCGGGGCCCTGCTCTATCGCTCCCGG
GGGCACGTCAGGCTCACCATCTGGGCCACCTTCTTGGTGGTATTCAAAATAATCGGCTTCCCCTACAGGG
TGGAAAAATGGCCTTCTACCTGGAGGGGGCCTGCGCGGTGGAGACCCGGATGATGATGACTGACTACTGG
GACTCCTGGGCCTCTTTTCTCCACGTCCACGACCTCTCCCCCTGGCTCTTTCACGACTTCCCCCCCTGGC
TCTTTCACGTCCTCTACCCCGGCGGCCTCCACTACCTCCTCGACCCCGGCCTCCACTACCTCCTCGACCC
CGGCCTCCACTGCCTCCTCGACCCCGGCCTCCACCTCCTGCTCCTGCCCCTCCTGCTCCT
